Addgene plasmid #188277: pCAG-TcCas12b-T2A-EGFP
Purpose: Mammalian expression, Genome editing
Depositing lab: Wei Li. Depositing organization: Institute of Zoology, Chinese Academy of Sciences. Publication: Artificial sgRNAs engineered for genome editing with new Cas12b orthologs. Teng F, Cui T, Gao Q, Guo L, Zhou Q, Li W. Cell Discov. 2019 Apr 23;5:23. doi: 10.1038/s41421-019-0091-0. eCollection 2019. PubMed 31016029.
Backbone
  Vector backbone: pUC19
  Vector type: Mammalian Expression, CRISPR
Growth in bacteria
  Bacterial resistance: Ampicillin, 100 μg/mL
  Growth temperature: 37°C
  Growth strain: DH5alpha
  Copy number: High Copy
Gene/Insert
  Gene/Insert name: TcCas12b
  Species: Synthetic
  Mutation: none
  Promoter: CAG
  Cloning method: Gibson Cloning
Terms and licenses: Academic/Nonprofit Terms; Industry Terms: Not Available to Industry
How to cite: pCAG-TcCas12b-T2A-EGFP was a gift from Wei Li (Addgene plasmid # 188277 ; http://n2t.net/addgene:188277 ; RRID:Addgene_188277)
