[The description below was written by a language model from this plasmid's Addgene catalogue record and pLannotate feature annotations shown in this document.]
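Description:
pCAG-TcCas12b-T2A-EGFP is a mammalian expression plasmid for CRISPR genome editing, built on a pUC19 backbone. It is propagated in E. coli as a high-copy plasmid through the ColE1/pUC-type origin and selected with ampicillin via the β-lactamase gene and its native promoter. Remnants of the pUC lac region (lac promoter, operator, CAP binding site and a short lacI fragment) and a fragment of the pBR322 bom site are also annotated in the backbone and have no role in the mammalian payload.

The expression cassette is driven by the composite CAG promoter, annotated here as its three parts: the CMV immediate-early enhancer, the chicken β-actin promoter and a chimeric β-actin/β-globin intron, which together give strong, broadly active transcription in mammalian cells. A T7 promoter sits just downstream, which could permit in vitro transcription of the coding region. The insert is TcCas12b, a synthetic coding sequence for a Cas12b ortholog with no recorded mutation. The feature table does not annotate this gene or the T2A peptide, but a large unannotated gap between the T7 promoter and EGFP is consistent with their position implied by the plasmid name. The T2A self-cleaving peptide allows the nuclease and EGFP to be produced as separate proteins from one transcript, so green fluorescence marks transfected, nuclease-expressing cells. An SV40 polyadenylation signal terminates the transcript.

No guide RNA cassette is annotated, so the sgRNA is presumably supplied separately. The sequence is labelled a partial NGS result. The plasmid is intended for testing or applying TcCas12b-mediated editing in mammalian cells.
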