Features (pLannotate 1.2.2; 14 found; start..end, strand, type, name):
      8..387     +  enhancer       CMV enhancer: human cytomegalovirus immediate early enhancer
    389..664     +  promoter       chicken β-actin promoter: No description available
    665..1681    +  intron         chimeric intron: chimera between introns from chicken β-actin and rabbit β-globin
   1742..1760    +  promoter       T7 promoter: promoter for bacteriophage T7 RNA polymerase
   5423..6142    +  CDS            EGFP: the original enhanced GFP (Yang et al., 1996) mammalian codon-optimized
   6185..6306    +  polyA_signal   SV40 poly(A) signal: SV40 polyadenylation signal
   6373..6389    -  protein_bind   lac operator: The lac repressor binds to the lac operator to inhibit transcription in E. coli. This inhibition can be relieved by adding lactose or isopropyl-β-D-thiogalactopyranoside (IPTG). lac repressor encoded by lacI
   6397..6427    -  promoter       lac promoter: promoter for the E. coli lac operon
   6442..6463    -  protein_bind   CAP binding site: CAP binding activates transcription in the presence of cAMP. E. coli catabolite activator protein
   6476..6568    -  CDS            lacI (fragment): lac repressor; lacI; The lac repressor binds to the lac operator to inhibit transcription in E. coli. This inhibition can be relieved by adding lactose or isopropyl-β-D-thiogalactopyranoside (IPTG).
   6751..7339    -  rep_origin     ori: high-copy-number ColE1/pMB1/pBR322/pUC origin of replication
   7510..8370    -  CDS            AmpR: β-lactamase; bla; confers resistance to ampicillin, carbenicillin, and related antibiotics
   8371..8475    -  promoter       AmpR promoter: bla
   8546..8590    -  misc_feature   bom (fragment): basis of mobility region from pBR322
>Addgene plasmid #188277 | pCAG-TcCas12b-T2A-EGFP | addgene full sequence | sequence record 373792 | Addgene Partial NGS Result
ACGCGTTGACATTGATTATTGACTAGTTATTAATAGTAATCAATTACGGGGTCATTAGTTCATAGCCCAT
ATATGGAGTTCCGCGTTACATAACTTACGGTAAATGGCCCGCCTGGCTGACCGCCCAACGACCCCCGCCC
ATTGACGTCAATAATGACGTATGTTCCCATAGTAACGCCAATAGGGACTTTCCATTGACGTCAATGGGTG
GAGTATTTACGGTAAACTGCCCACTTGGCAGTACATCAAGTGTATCATATGCCAAGTACGCCCCCTATTG
ACGTCAATGACGGTAAATGGCCCGCCTGGCATTATGCCCAGTACATGACCTTATGGGACTTTCCTACTTG
GCAGTACATCTACGTATTAGTCATCGCTATTACCATGGTCGAGGTGAGCCCCACGTTCTGCTTCACTCTC
CCCATCTCCCCCCCCTCCCCACCCCCAATTTTGTATTTATTTATTTTTTAATTATTTTGTGCAGCGATGG
GGGCGGGGGGGGGGGGGGCGCGCGCCAGGCGGGGCGGGGCGGGGCGAGGGGCGGGGCGGGGCGAGGCGGA
GAGGTGCGGCGGCAGCCAATCAGAGCGGCGCGCTCCGAAAGTTTCCTTTTATGGCGAGGCGGCGGCGGCG
GCGGCCCTATAAAAAGCGAAGCGCGCGGCGGGCGGGAGTCGCTGCGCGCTGCCTTCGCCCCGTGCCCCGC
TCCGCCGCCGCCTCGCGCCGCCCGCCCCGGCTCTGACTGACCGCGTTACTCCCACAGGTGAGCGGGCGGG
ACGGCCCTTCTCCTCCGGGCTGTAATTAGCGCTTGGTTTAATGACGGCTTGTTTCTTTTCTGTGGCTGCG
TGAAAGCCTTGAGGGGCTCCGGGAGGGCCCTTTGTGCGGGGGGAGCGGCTCGGGGGGTGCGTGCGTGTGT
GTGTGCGTGGGGAGCGCCGCGTGCGGCTCCGCGCTGCCCGGCGGCTGTGAGCGCTGCGGGCGCGGCGCGG
GGCTTTGTGCGCTCCGCAGTGTGCGCGAGGGGAGCGCGGCCGGGGGCGGTGCCCCGCGGTGCGGGGGGGG
CTGCGAGGGGAACAAAGGCTGCGTGCGGGGTGTGTGCGTGGGGGGGTGAGCAGGGGGTGTGGGCGCGTCG
GTCGGGCTGCAACCCCCCCTGCACCCCCCTCCCCGAGTTGCTGAGCACGGCCCGGCTTCGGGTGCGGGGC
TCCGTACGGGGCGTGGCGCGGGGCTCGCCGTGCCGGGCGGGGGGTGGCGGCAGGTGGGGGTGCCGGGCGG
GGCGGGGCCGCCTCGGGCCGGGGAGGGCTCGGGGGAGGGGCGCGGCGGCCCCCGGAGCGCCGGCGGCTGT
CGAGGCGCGGCGAGCCGCAGCCATTGCCTTTTATGGTAATCGTGCGAGAGGGCGCAGGGACTTCCTTTGT
CCCAAATCTGTGCGGAGCCGAAATCTGGGAGGCGCCGCCGCACCCCCTCTAGCGGGCGCGGGGCGAAGCG
GTGCGGCGCCGGCAGGAAGGAAATGGGCGGGGAGGGCCTTCGTGCGTCGCCGCGCCGCCGTCCCCTTCTC
CCTCTCCAGCCTCGGGGCTGTCCGCGGGGGGACGGCTGCCTTCGGGGGGGACGGGGCAGGGCGGGGTTCG
GCTTCTGGCGTGTGACCGGCGGCTCTAGCGCCTCTGCTAACCATGTTCATGCCTTCTTCTTTTTCCTACA
GCTCCTGGGCAACGTGCTGGTTATTGTGCTGTCTCATCATTTTGGCAAAGCTAGTGAATTCTAATACGAC
TCACTATAGGCCGCCACCATGCCCAAGAAGAAGAGGAAGGTTCCCGGGATGAACATCCACCTGAAGGAGC
TGATCCGCATGGCCACCAAGAGCTTCATCCTGAAGATGAAGACCAAGAACAACCCCCAGCTGCGCCTGAG
CCTGTGGAAGACCCACGAGCTGTTCAACTTCGGCGTGGCCTACTACATGGACCTGCTGAGCCTGTTCCGC
CAGAAGGACCTGTACATGCACAACGACGAGGACCCCGACCACCCCGTGGTGCTGAAGAAGGAGGAGATCC
AGGAGCGCCTGTGGATGAAGGTGCGCGAGACCCAGCAGAAGAACGGCTTCCACGGCGAGGTGAGCAAGGA
CGAGGTGCTGGAGACCCTGCGCGCCCTGTACGAGGAGCTGGTGCCCAGCGCCGTGGGCAAGAGCGGCGAG
GCCAACCAGATCAGCAACAAGTACCTGTACCCCCTGACCGACCCCGCCAGCCAGAGCGGCAAGGGCACCG
CCAACAGCGGCCGCAAGCCCCGCTGGAAGAAGCTGAAGGAGGCCGGCGACCCCAGCTGGAAGGACGCCTA
CGAGAAGTGGGAGAAGGAGCGCCAGGAGGACCCCAAGCTGAAGATCCTGGCCGCCCTGCAGAGCTTCGGC
CTGATCCCCCTGTTCCGCCCCTTCACCGAGAACGACCACAAGGCCGTGATCAGCGTGAAGTGGATGCCCA
AGAGCAAGAACCAGAGCGTGCGCAAGTTCGACAAGGACATGTTCAACCAGGCCATCGAGCGCTTCCTGAG
CTGGGAGAGCTGGAACGAGAAGGTGGCCGAGGACTACGAGAAGACCGTGAGCATCTACGAGAGCCTGCAG
AAGGAGCTGAAGGGCATCAGCACCAAGGCCTTCGAGATCATGGAGCGCGTGGAGAAGGCCTACGAGGCCC
ACCTGCGCGAGATCACCTTCAGCAACAGCACCTACCGCATCGGCAACCGCGCCATCCGCGGCTGGACCGA
GATCGTGAAGAAGTGGATGAAGCTGGACCCCAGCGCCCCCCAGGGCAACTACCTGGACGTGGTGAAGGAC
TACCAGCGCCGCCACCCCCGCGAGAGCGGCGACTTCAAGCTGTTCGAGCTGCTGAGCCGCCCCGAGAACC
AGGCCGCCTGGCGCGAGTACCCCGAGTTCCTGCCCCTGTACGTGAAGTACCGCCACGCCGAGCAGCGCAT
GAAGACCGCCAAGAAGCAGGCCACCTTCACCCTGTGCGACCCCATCCGCCACCCCCTGTGGGTGCGCTAC
GAGGAGCGCAGCGGCACCAACCTGAACAAGTACCGCCTGATCATGAACGAGAAGGAGAAGGTGGTGCAGT
TCGACCGCCTGATCTGCCTGAACGCCGACGGCCACTACGAGGAGCAGGAGGACGTGACCGTGCCCCTGGC
CCCCAGCCAGCAGTTCGACGACCAGATCAAGTTCAGCAGCGAGGACACCGGCAAGGGCAAGCACAACTTC
AGCTACTACCACAAGGGCATCAACTACGAGCTGAAGGGCACCCTGGGCGGCGCCCGCATCCAGTTCGACC
GCGAGCACCTGCTGCGCCGCCAGGGCGTGAAGGCCGGCAACGTGGGCCGCATCTTCCTGAACGTGACCCT
GAACATCGAGCCCATGCAGCCCTTCAGCCGCAGCGGCAACCTGCAGACCAGCGTGGGCAAGGCCCTGAAG
GTGTACGTGGACGGCTACCCCAAGGTGGTGAACTTCAAGCCCAAGGAGCTGACCGAGCACATCAAGGAGA
GCGAGAAGAACACCCTGACCCTGGGCGTGGAGAGCCTGCCCACCGGCCTGCGCGTGATGAGCGTGGACCT
GGGCCAGCGCCAGGCCGCCGCCATCAGCATCTTCGAGGTGGTGAGCGAGAAGCCCGACGACAACAAGCTG
TTCTACCCCGTGAAGGACACCGACCTGTTCGCCGTGCACCGCACCAGCTTCAACATCAAGCTGCCCGGCG
AGAAGCGCACCGAGCGCCGCATGCTGGAGCAGCAGAAGCGCGACCAGGCCATCCGCGACCTGAGCCGCAA
GCTGAAGTTCCTGAAGAACGTGCTGAACATGCAGAAGCTGGAGAAGACCGACGAGCGCGAGAAGCGCGTG
AACCGCTGGATCAAGGACCGCGAGCGCGAGGAGGAGAACCCCGTGTACGTGCAGGAGTTCGAGATGATCA
GCAAGGTGCTGTACAGCCCCCACAGCGTGTGGGTGGACCAGCTGAAGAGCATCCACCGCAAGCTGGAGGA
GCAGCTGGGCAAGGAGATCAGCAAGTGGCGCCAGAGCATCAGCCAGGGCCGCCAGGGCGTGTACGGCATC
AGCCTGAAGAACATCGAGGACATCGAGAAGACCCGCCGCCTGCTGTTCCGCTGGAGCATGCGCCCCGAGA
ACCCCGGCGAGGTGAAGCAGCTGCAGCCCGGCGAGCGCTTCGCCATCGACCAGCAGAACCACCTGAACCA
CCTGAAGGACGACCGCATCAAGAAGCTGGCCAACCAGATCGTGATGACCGCCCTGGGCTACCGCTACGAC
GGCAAGCGCAAGAAGTGGATCGCCAAGCACCCCGCCTGCCAGCTGGTGCTGTTCGAGGACCTGAGCCGCT
ACGCCTTCTACGACGAGCGCAGCCGCCTGGAGAACCGCAACCTGATGCGCTGGAGCCGCCGCGAGATCCC
CAAGCAGGTGGCCCAGATCGGCGGCCTGTACGGCCTGCTGGTGGGCGAGGTGGGCGCCCAGTACAGCAGC
CGCTTCCACGCCAAGAGCGGCGCCCCCGGCATCCGCTGCCGCGTGGTGAAGGAGCACGAGCTGTACATCA
CCGAGGGCGGCCAGAAGGTGCGCAACCAGAAGTTCCTGGACAGCCTGGTGGAGAACAACATCATCGAGCC
CGACGACGCCCGCCGCCTGGAGCCCGGCGACCTGATCCGCGACCAGGGCGGCGACAAGTTCGCCACCCTG
GACGAGCGCGGCGAGCTGGTGATCACCCACGCCGACATCAACGCCGCCCAGAACCTGCAGAAGCGCTTCT
GGACCCGCACCCACGGCCTGTACCGCATCCGCTGCGAGAGCCGCGAGATCAAGGACGCCGTGGTGCTGGT
GCCCAGCGACAAGGACCAGAAGGAGAAGATGGAGAACCTGTTCGGCATCGGCTACCTGCAGCCCTTCAAG
CAGGAGAACGACGTGTACAAGTGGGTGAAGGGCGAGAAGATCAAGGGCAAGAAGACCAGCAGCCAGAGCG
ACGACAAGGAGCTGGTGAGCGAGATCCTGCAGGAGGCGAGCGTGATGGCCGACGAGCTGAAGGGCAACCG
CAAGACCCTGTTCCGCGACCCCAGCGGCTACGTGTTCCCCAAGGACCGCTGGTACACCGGCGGCCGCTAC
TTCGGCACCCTGGAGCACCTGCTGAAGCGCAAGCTGGCCGAGCGCCGCCTGTTCGACGGCGGCAGCAGCC
GCCGCGGCCTGTTCAACGGCACCGACAGCAACACCAACGTGGAGGCTAGCCCAAAGAAGAAGAGGAAAGT
CTCTAGATACCCTTATGATGTTCCAGATTATGCCGGATACCCATACGATGTCCCTGACTATGCAGGCTCC
TACCCTTATGACGTCCCAGACTACGCCGGATCCAGGTCCGGCGGCGGAGAGGGCAGAGGAAGTCTTCTAA
CATGCGGTGACGTGGAGGAGAATCCCGGCCCAATGGTGAGCAAGGGCGAGGAGCTGTTCACCGGGGTGGT
GCCCATCCTGGTCGAGCTGGACGGCGACGTAAACGGCCACAAGTTCAGCGTGTCCGGCGAGGGCGAGGGC
GATGCCACCTACGGCAAGCTGACCCTGAAGTTCATCTGCACCACCGGCAAGCTGCCCGTGCCCTGGCCCA
CCCTCGTGACCACCCTGACCTACGGCGTGCAGTGCTTCAGCCGCTACCCCGACCACATGAAGCAGCACGA
CTTCTTCAAGTCCGCCATGCCCGAAGGCTACGTCCAGGAGCGCACCATCTTCTTCAAGGACGACGGCAAC
TACAAGACCCGCGCCGAGGTGAAGTTCGAGGGCGACACCCTGGTGAACCGCATCGAGCTGAAGGGCATCG
ACTTCAAGGAGGACGGCAACATCCTGGGGCACAAGCTGGAGTACAACTACAACAGCCACAACGTCTATAT
CATGGCCGACAAGCAGAAGAACGGCATCAAGGTGAACTTCAAGATCCGCCACAACATCGAGGACGGCAGC
GTGCAGCTCGCCGACCACTACCAGCAGAACACCCCCATCGGCGACGGCCCCGTGCTGCTGCCCGACAACC
ACTACCTGAGCACCCAGTCCGCCCTGAGCAAAGACCCCAACGAGAAGCGCGATCACATGGTCCTGCTGGA
GTTCGTGACCGCCGCCGGGATCACTCTCGGCATGGACGAGCTGTACAAGTAACTGCAGCGCGGGGATCTC
ATGCTGGAGTTCTTCGCCCACCCCAACTTGTTTATTGCAGCTTATAATGGTTACAAATAAAGCAATAGCA
TCACAAATTTCACAAATAAAGCATTTTTTTCACTGCATTCTAGTTGTGGTTTGTCCAAACTCATCAATGT
ATCTTATTAATTAACGTCGACCTCTAGCTAGAGCTTGGCGTAATCATGGTCATAGCTGTTTCCTGTGTGA
AATTGTTATCCGCTCACAATTCCACACAACATACGAGCCGGAAGCATAAAGTGTAAAGCCTAGGGTGCCT
AATGAGTGAGCTAACTCACATTAATTGCGTTGCGCTCACTGCCCGCTTTCCAGTCGGGAAACCTGTCGTG
CCAGCTGCATTAATGAATCGGCCAACGCGCGGGGAGAGGCGGTTTGCGTATTGGGCGCTCTTCCGCTTCC
TCGCTCACTGACTCGCTGCGCTCGGTCGTTCGGCTGCGGCGAGCGGTATCAGCTCACTCAAAGGCGGTAA
TACGGTTATCCACAGAATCAGGGGATAACGCAGGAAAGAACATGTGAGCAAAAGGCCAGCAAAAGGCCAG
GAACCGTAAAAAGGCCGCGTTGCTGGCGTTTTTCCATAGGCTCCGCCCCCCTGACGAGCATCACAAAAAT
CGACGCTCAAGTCAGAGGTGGCGAAACCCGACAGGACTATAAAGATACCAGGCGTTTCCCCCTGGAAGCT
CCCTCGTGCGCTCTCCTGTTCCGACCCTGCCGCTTACCGGATACCTGTCCGCCTTTCTCCCTTCGGGAAG
CGTGGCGCTTTCTCATAGCTCACGCTGTAGGTATCTCAGTTCGGTGTAGGTCGTTCGCTCCAAGCTGGGC
TGTGTGCACGAACCCCCCGTTCAGCCCGACCGCTGCGCCTTATCCGGTAACTATCGTCTTGAGTCCAACC
CGGTAAGACACGACTTATCGCCACTGGCAGCAGCCACTGGTAACAGGATTAGCAGAGCGAGGTATGTAGG
CGGTGCTACAGAGTTCTTGAAGTGGTGGCCTAACTACGGCTACACTAGAAGAACAGTATTTGGTATCTGC
GCTCTGCTGAAGCCAGTTACCTTCGGAAAAAGAGTTGGTAGCTCTTGATCCGGCAAACAAACCACCGCTG
GTAGCGGTGGTTTTTTTGTTTGCAAGCAGCAGATTACGCGCAGAAAAAAAGGATCTCAAGAAGATCCTTT
GATCTTTTCTACGGGGTCTGACGCTCAGTGGAACGAAAACTCACGTTAAGGGATTTTGGTCATGAGATTA
TCAAAAAGGATCTTCACCTAGATCCTTTTAAATTAAAAATGAAGTTTTAAATCAATCTAAAGTATATATG
AGTAAACTTGGTCTGACAGTTACCAATGCTTAATCAGTGAGGCACCTATCTCAGCGATCTGTCTATTTCG
TTCATCCATAGTTGCCTGACTCCCCGTCGTGTAGATAACTACGATACGGGAGGGCTTACCATCTGGCCCC
AGTGCTGCAATGATACCGCGAGACCCACGCTCACCGGCTCCAGATTTATCAGCAATAAACCAGCCAGCCG
GAAGGGCCGAGCGCAGAAGTGGTCCTGCAACTTTATCCGCCTCCATCCAGTCTATTAATTGTTGCCGGGA
AGCTAGAGTAAGTAGTTCGCCAGTTAATAGTTTGCGCAACGTTGTTGCCATTGCTACAGGCATCGTGGTG
TCACGCTCGTCGTTTGGTATGGCTTCATTCAGCTCCGGTTCCCAACGATCAAGGCGAGTTACATGATCCC
CCATGTTGTGCAAAAAAGCGGTTAGCTCCTTCGGTCCTCCGATCGTTGTCAGAAGTAAGTTGGCCGCAGT
GTTATCACTCATGGTTATGGCAGCACTGCATAATTCTCTTACTGTCATGCCATCCGTAAGATGCTTTTCT
GTGACTGGTGAGTACTCAACCAAGTCATTCTGAGAATAGTGTATGCGGCGACCGAGTTGCTCTTGCCCGG
CGTCAATACGGGATAATACCGCGCCACATAGCAGAACTTTAAAAGTGCTCATCATTGGAAAACGTTCTTC
GGGGCGAAAACTCTCAAGGATCTTACCGCTGTTGAGATCCAGTTCGATGTAACCCACTCGTGCACCCAAC
TGATCTTCAGCATCTTTTACTTTCACCAGCGTTTCTGGGTGAGCAAAAACAGGAAGGCAAAATGCCGCAA
AAAAGGGAATAAGGGCGACACGGAAATGTTGAATACTCATACTCTTCCTTTTTCAATATTATTGAAGCAT
TTATCAGGGTTATTGTCTCATGAGCGGATACATATTTGAATGTATTTAGAAAAATAAACAAATAGGGGTT
CCGCGCACATTTCCCCGAAAAGTGCCACCTGACGTCGACGGATCGGGAGATCGATCTCCCGATCCCCTAG
GGTCGACTCTCAGTACAATCTGCTCTGATGCCGCATAGTTAAGCCAGTATCTGCTCCCTGCTTGTGTGTT
GGAGGTCGCTGAGTAGTGCGCGAGCAAAATTTAAGCTACAACAAGGCAAGGCTTGACCGACAATTGCATG
AAGAATCTGCTTAGGGTTAGGCGTTTTGCGCTGCTTCGCGATGTACGGGCCAGATAT
